Addgene plasmid #183234: pcDNA3.1-flag-UTR
Purpose: (Empty Backbone) Mammalian expression empty backbone
Depositing lab: Jorge Ferrer. Depositing organization: Imperial College London. Publication: The HASTER lncRNA promoter is a cis-acting transcriptional stabilizer of HNF1A. Beucher A, Miguel-Escalada I, Balboa D, De Vas MG, Maestro MA, Garcia-Hurtado J, Bernal A, Gonzalez-Franco R, Vargiu P, Heyn H, Ravassard P, Ortega S, Ferrer J. Nat Cell Biol. 2022 Oct 6. pii: 10.1038/s41556-022-00996-8. doi: 10.1038/s41556-022-00996-8. PubMed 36202974.
Backbone
  Vector backbone: pcDNA3.1
  Modifications to backbone: Addition of the Xenopus globin 3'UTR
  Vector type: Mammalian Expression
  Promoter: CMV
  Tag / fusion protein: FLAG tag (C terminal on insert)
Growth in bacteria
  Bacterial resistance: Ampicillin, 100 μg/mL
  Growth temperature: 37°C
  Growth strain: DH5alpha
  Copy number: High Copy
Gene/Insert
  Cloning method: Gibson Cloning
Terms and licenses: Academic/Nonprofit Terms; Industry Terms: Not Available to Industry
How to cite: pcDNA3.1-flag-UTR was a gift from Jorge Ferrer (Addgene plasmid # 183234 ; http://n2t.net/addgene:183234 ; RRID:Addgene_183234)
