[The description below was written by a language model from this plasmid's Addgene catalogue record and pLannotate feature annotations shown in this document.]
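Description:
pcDNA3.1-flag-UTR is an empty mammalian expression backbone derived from pcDNA3.1, modified by the addition of a Xenopus beta-globin 3'UTR. It carries no insert. A coding sequence of interest is meant to be introduced by Gibson assembly so that it acquires a C-terminal FLAG epitope. In bacteria the plasmid is maintained at high copy through a ColE1/pUC-type origin and selected with ampicillin via the β-lactamase gene and its native promoter. An f1 origin is also present, which allows single-stranded DNA production.

The expression cassette consists of the human cytomegalovirus immediate-early enhancer and promoter, followed by a T7 promoter that can serve for in vitro transcription. Next come a short FLAG-encoding segment (annotated as a fragment of 3xFLAG, its length consistent with a single FLAG unit), the Xenopus laevis beta-globin 3'UTR, and the bovine growth hormone polyadenylation signal. Globin UTRs of this kind are commonly included to improve transcript stability and translation, though the record does not state the rationale.

A second cassette provides selection in eukaryotic cells. The SV40 enhancer/early promoter, with a tandem bacterial EM7 promoter, drives the Sh ble gene, which confers resistance to Zeocin, bleomycin and phleomycin, and the cassette ends in an SV40 polyadenylation signal. This suggests the backbone is the Zeocin-resistance version of pcDNA3.1, although the catalogue entry lists only ampicillin.

Several small annotations (an HIV-1 LTR fragment, lacI, bom and ble fragments, and lac promoter/operator remnants) appear to be backbone remnants or short sequence matches rather than functional parts. The plasmid is suited to transient or stable expression of FLAG-tagged proteins in mammalian cells.
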