Features (pLannotate 1.2.2; 22 found; start..end, strand, type, name):
     72..296     +  polyA_signal   bGH poly(A) signal: bovine growth hormone polyadenylation signal
    300..321     +  promoter       SV40 promoter (fragment): SV40 enhancer and early promoter
    342..770     +  rep_origin     f1 ori (sequence partly withheld): f1 bacteriophage origin of replication; arrow indicates direction of (+) strand synthesis
    784..1113    +  promoter       SV40 promoter: SV40 enhancer and early promoter
   1161..1208    +  promoter       EM7 promoter: synthetic bacterial promoter&nbsp
   1227..1601    +  CDS            BleoR: antibiotic-binding protein; Sh ble from Streptoalloteichus hindustanus; confers resistance to bleomycin, phleomycin, and Zeocin™
   1611..1736    +  CDS            ble (fragment): BLE_KLEPN - Experimental evidence at protein level: Swiss-Prot protein existence level 1. Binding protein with a strong affinity to the bleomycin family of antibiotics. Binds to CL990; an antimitotic-antibiotic compound. From Klebsiella pneumoniae.
   1731..1852    +  polyA_signal   SV40 poly(A) signal: SV40 polyadenylation signal
   1925..1941    -  protein_bind   lac operator: The lac repressor binds to the lac operator to inhibit transcription in E. coli. This inhibition can be relieved by adding lactose or isopropyl-β-D-thiogalactopyranoside (IPTG). lac repressor encoded by lacI
   1949..1979    -  promoter       lac promoter: promoter for the E. coli lac operon
   1994..2015    -  protein_bind   CAP binding site: CAP binding activates transcription in the presence of cAMP. E. coli catabolite activator protein
   2028..2120    -  CDS            lacI (fragment): lac repressor; lacI; The lac repressor binds to the lac operator to inhibit transcription in E. coli. This inhibition can be relieved by adding lactose or isopropyl-β-D-thiogalactopyranoside (IPTG).
   2303..2891    -  rep_origin     ori: high-copy-number ColE1/pMB1/pBR322/pUC origin of replication
   3062..3922    -  CDS            AmpR: β-lactamase; bla; confers resistance to ampicillin, carbenicillin, and related antibiotics
   3923..4027    -  promoter       AmpR promoter: bla
   4086..4138    -  misc_feature   bom (fragment): basis of mobility region from pBR322
   4293..4672    +  enhancer       CMV enhancer: human cytomegalovirus immediate early enhancer
   4673..4876    +  promoter       CMV promoter: human cytomegalovirus (CMV) immediate early promoter
   4872..4905    +  LTR            5' LTR (truncated) (fragment): truncated 5' long terminal repeat (LTR) from HIV-1
   4921..4939    +  promoter       T7 promoter: promoter for bacteriophage T7 RNA polymerase
   5023..5046    +  CDS            3xFLAG (fragment): three tandem FLAG® epitope tags
   5050..5175    +  3'UTR          Xenopus globin 3'-UTR: 3'-UTR of the major beta-globin gene of Xenopus laevis
>Addgene plasmid #183234 | pcDNA3.1-flag-UTR | addgene full sequence | sequence record 362679 | Addgene NGS Result
CTGCAGATATCCAGCACAGTGGCGGCCGCTCGAGTCTAGAGGGCCCGTTTAAACCCGCTGATCAGCCTCG
ACTGTGCCTTCTAGTTGCCAGCCATCTGTTGTTTGCCCCTCCCCCGTGCCTTCCTTGACCCTGGAAGGTG
CCACTCCCACTGTCCTTTCCTAATAAAATGAGGAAATTGCATCGCATTGTCTGAGTAGGTGTCATTCTAT
TCTGGGGGGTGGGGTGGGGCAGGACAGCAAGGGGGAGGATTGGGAAGACAATAGCAGGCATGCTGGGGAT
GCGGTGGGCTCTATGGCTTCTGAGGCGGAAAGAACCAGCTGGGGCTCTAGGGGGTATCCCC
[124 nt withheld, positions 342-465]
C
[91 nt withheld, positions 467-557]
A
[49 nt withheld, positions 559-607]
CCTTTGACGTTGGAGTCCACGTTCTTT
[37 nt withheld, positions 635-671]
ACCCTATCTCGGTCTATTCTTTTGATTTATAAGGGATTTTGCCGATTTCGGCCTATTGGTTAAAAAATGA
GCTGATTTAACAAAAATTTAACGCGAATTAATTCTGTGGAATGTGTGTCAGTTAGGGTGTGGAAAGTCCC
CAGGCTCCCCAGCAGGCAGAAGTATGCAAAGCATGCATCTCAATTAGTCAGCAACCAGGTGTGGAAAGTC
CCCAGGCTCCCCAGCAGGCAGAAGTATGCAAAGCATGCATCTCAATTAGTCAGCAACCATAGTCCCGCCC
CTAACTCCGCCCATCCCGCCCCTAACTCCGCCCAGTTCCGCCCATTCTCCGCCCCATGGCTGACTAATTT
TTTTTATTTATGCAGAGGCCGAGGCCGCCTCTGCCTCTGAGCTATTCCAGAAGTAGTGAGGAGGCTTTTT
TGGAGGCCTAGGCTTTTGCAAAAAGCTCCCGGGAGCTTGTATATCCATTTTCGGATCTGATCAGCACGTG
TTGACAATTAATCATCGGCATAGTATATCGGCATAGTATAATACGACAAGGTGAGGAACTAAACCATGGC
CAAGTTGACCAGTGCCGTTCCGGTGCTCACCGCGCGCGACGTCGCCGGAGCGGTCGAGTTCTGGACCGAC
CGGCTCGGGTTCTCCCGGGACTTCGTGGAGGACGACTTCGCCGGTGTGGTCCGGGACGACGTGACCCTGT
TCATCAGCGCGGTCCAGGACCAGGTGGTGCCGGACAACACCCTGGCCTGGGTGTGGGTGCGCGGCCTGGA
CGAGCTGTACGCCGAGTGGTCGGAGGTCGTGTCCACGAACTTCCGGGACGCCTCCGGGCCGGCCATGACC
GAGATCGGCGAGCAGCCGTGGGGGCGGGAGTTCGCCCTGCGCGACCCGGCCGGCAACTGCGTGCACTTCG
TGGCCGAGGAGCAGGACTGACACGTGCTACGAGATTTCGATTCCACCGCCGCCTTCTATGAAAGGTTGGG
CTTCGGAATCGTTTTCCGGGACGCCGGCTGGATGATCCTCCAGCGCGGGGATCTCATGCTGGAGTTCTTC
GCCCACCCCAACTTGTTTATTGCAGCTTATAATGGTTACAAATAAAGCAATAGCATCACAAATTTCACAA
ATAAAGCATTTTTTTCACTGCATTCTAGTTGTGGTTTGTCCAAACTCATCAATGTATCTTATCATGTCTG
TATACCGTCGACCTCTAGCTAGAGCTTGGCGTAATCATGGTCATAGCTGTTTCCTGTGTGAAATTGTTAT
CCGCTCACAATTCCACACAACATACGAGCCGGAAGCATAAAGTGTAAAGCCTGGGGTGCCTAATGAGTGA
GCTAACTCACATTAATTGCGTTGCGCTCACTGCCCGCTTTCCAGTCGGGAAACCTGTCGTGCCAGCTGCA
TTAATGAATCGGCCAACGCGCGGGGAGAGGCGGTTTGCGTATTGGGCGCTCTTCCGCTTCCTCGCTCACT
GACTCGCTGCGCTCGGTCGTTCGGCTGCGGCGAGCGGTATCAGCTCACTCAAAGGCGGTAATACGGTTAT
CCACAGAATCAGGGGATAACGCAGGAAAGAACATGTGAGCAAAAGGCCAGCAAAAGGCCAGGAACCGTAA
AAAGGCCGCGTTGCTGGCGTTTTTCCATAGGCTCCGCCCCCCTGACGAGCATCACAAAAATCGACGCTCA
AGTCAGAGGTGGCGAAACCCGACAGGACTATAAAGATACCAGGCGTTTCCCCCTGGAAGCTCCCTCGTGC
GCTCTCCTGTTCCGACCCTGCCGCTTACCGGATACCTGTCCGCCTTTCTCCCTTCGGGAAGCGTGGCGCT
TTCTCATAGCTCACGCTGTAGGTATCTCAGTTCGGTGTAGGTCGTTCGCTCCAAGCTGGGCTGTGTGCAC
GAACCCCCCGTTCAGCCCGACCGCTGCGCCTTATCCGGTAACTATCGTCTTGAGTCCAACCCGGTAAGAC
ACGACTTATCGCCACTGGCAGCAGCCACTGGTAACAGGATTAGCAGAGCGAGGTATGTAGGCGGTGCTAC
AGAGTTCTTGAAGTGGTGGCCTAACTACGGCTACACTAGAAGAACAGTATTTGGTATCTGCGCTCTGCTG
AAGCCAGTTACCTTCGGAAAAAGAGTTGGTAGCTCTTGATCCGGCAAACAAACCACCGCTGGTAGCGGTG
GTTTTTTTGTTTGCAAGCAGCAGATTACGCGCAGAAAAAAAGGATCTCAAGAAGATCCTTTGATCTTTTC
TACGGGGTCTGACGCTCAGTGGAACGAAAACTCACGTTAAGGGATTTTGGTCATGAGATTATCAAAAAGG
ATCTTCACCTAGATCCTTTTAAATTAAAAATGAAGTTTTAAATCAATCTAAAGTATATATGAGTAAACTT
GGTCTGACAGTTACCAATGCTTAATCAGTGAGGCACCTATCTCAGCGATCTGTCTATTTCGTTCATCCAT
AGTTGCCTGACTCCCCGTCGTGTAGATAACTACGATACGGGAGGGCTTACCATCTGGCCCCAGTGCTGCA
ATGATACCGCGAGACCCACGCTCACCGGCTCCAGATTTATCAGCAATAAACCAGCCAGCCGGAAGGGCCG
AGCGCAGAAGTGGTCCTGCAACTTTATCCGCCTCCATCCAGTCTATTAATTGTTGCCGGGAAGCTAGAGT
AAGTAGTTCGCCAGTTAATAGTTTGCGCAACGTTGTTGCCATTGCTACAGGCATCGTGGTGTCACGCTCG
TCGTTTGGTATGGCTTCATTCAGCTCCGGTTCCCAACGATCAAGGCGAGTTACATGATCCCCCATGTTGT
GCAAAAAAGCGGTTAGCTCCTTCGGTCCTCCGATCGTTGTCAGAAGTAAGTTGGCCGCAGTGTTATCACT
CATGGTTATGGCAGCACTGCATAATTCTCTTACTGTCATGCCATCCGTAAGATGCTTTTCTGTGACTGGT
GAGTACTCAACCAAGTCATTCTGAGAATAGTGTATGCGGCGACCGAGTTGCTCTTGCCCGGCGTCAATAC
GGGATAATACCGCGCCACATAGCAGAACTTTAAAAGTGCTCATCATTGGAAAACGTTCTTCGGGGCGAAA
ACTCTCAAGGATCTTACCGCTGTTGAGATCCAGTTCGATGTAACCCACTCGTGCACCCAACTGATCTTCA
GCATCTTTTACTTTCACCAGCGTTTCTGGGTGAGCAAAAACAGGAAGGCAAAATGCCGCAAAAAAGGGAA
TAAGGGCGACACGGAAATGTTGAATACTCATACTCTTCCTTTTTCAATATTATTGAAGCATTTATCAGGG
TTATTGTCTCATGAGCGGATACATATTTGAATGTATTTAGAAAAATAAACAAATAGGGGTTCCGCGCACA
TTTCCCCGAAAAGTGCCACCTGACGTCGACGGATCGGGAGATCTCCCGATCCCCTATGGTGCACTCTCAG
TACAATCTGCTCTGATGCCGCATAGTTAAGCCAGTATCTGCTCCCTGCTTGTGTGTTGGAGGTCGCTGAG
TAGTGCGCGAGCAAAATTTAAGCTACAACAAGGCAAGGCTTGACCGACAATTGCATGAAGAATCTGCTTA
GGGTTAGGCGTTTTGCGCTGCTTCGCGATGTACGGGCCAGATATACGCGTTGACATTGATTATTGACTAG
TTATTAATAGTAATCAATTACGGGGTCATTAGTTCATAGCCCATATATGGAGTTCCGCGTTACATAACTT
ACGGTAAATGGCCCGCCTGGCTGACCGCCCAACGACCCCCGCCCATTGACGTCAATAATGACGTATGTTC
CCATAGYAACGCCAATAGGGACTTTCCATTGACGTCAATGGGTGGAGTATTTACGGTAAACTGCCCACTT
GGCAGTACATCAAGTGTATCATATGCCAAGTACGCCCCCTATTGACGTCAATGACGGTAAATGGCCCGCC
TGGCATTATGCCCAGTACATGACCTTATGGGACTTTCCTACTTGGCAGTACATCTACGTATTAGTCATCG
CTATTACCATGGTGATGCGGTTTTGGCAGTACATCAATGGGCGTGGATAGCGGTTTGACTCACGGGGATT
TCCAAGTCTCCACCCCATTGACGTCAATGGGAGTTTGTTTTGGCACCAAAATCAACGGGACTTTCCAAAA
TGTCGTAACAACTCCGCCCCATTGACGCAAATGGGCGGTAGGCGTGTACGGTGGGAGGTCTATATAAGCA
GAGCTCTCTGGCTAACTAGAGAACCCACTGCTTACTGGCTTATCGAAATTAATACGACTCACTATAGGGA
GACCCAAGCTGGCTAGCGTTTAAACTTAAGCTTGGTACCGAGCTCGGATCCACTAGTCCAGTGTGGTGGG
AATTCACTAGTGACTACAAAGACGATGACGATAAATAAAACCAGCCTCAAGAACACCCGAATGGAGTCTC
TAAGCTACATAATACCAACTTACACTTTACAAAATGTTGTCCCCCAAAATGTAGCCATTCGTATCTGCTC
CTAATAAAAAGAAAGTTTCTTCAC
